>Addgene plasmid #155005 | pcDNA-GFP-EBA175-Flag(P1424D/Y1426S) | addgene full sequence | sequence record 310099 | Addgene NGS Result
GACGGATCGGGAGATCTCCCGATCCCCTATGGTGCACTCTCAGTACAATCTGCTCTGATGCCGCATAGTT
AAGCCAGTATCTGCTCCCTGCTTGTGTGTTGGAGGTCGCTGAGTAGTGCGCGAGCAAAATTTAAGCTACA
ACAAGGCAAGGCTTGACCGACAATTGCATGAAGAATCTGCTTAGGGTTAGGCGTTTTGCGCTGCTTCGCG
ATGTACGGGCCAGATATACGCGTTGACATTGATTATTGACTAGTTATTAATAGTAATCAATTACGGGGTC
ATTAGTTCATAGCCCATATATGGAGTTCCGCGTTACATAACTTACGGTAAATGGCCCGCCTGGCTGACCG
CCCAACGACCCCCGCCCATTGACGTCAATAATGACGTATGTTCCCATAGTAACGCCAATAGGGACTTTCC
ATTGACGTCAATGGGTGGAGTATTTACGGTAAACTGCCCACTTGGCAGTACATCAAGTGTATCATATGCC
AAGTACGCCCCCTATTGACGTCAATGACGGTAAATGGCCCGCCTGGCATTATGCCCAGTACATGACCTTA
TGGGACTTTCCTACTTGGCAGTACATCTACGTATTAGTCATCGCTATTACCATGGTGATGCGGTTTTGGC
AGTACATCAATGGGCGTGGATAGCGGTTTGACTCACGGGGATTTCCAAGTCTCCACCCCATTGACGTCAA
TGGGAGTTTGTTTTGGCACCAAAATCAACGGGACTTTCCAAAATGTCGTAACAACTCCGCCCCATTGACG
CAAATGGGCGGTAGGCGTGTACGGTGGGAGGTCTATATAAGCAGAGCTCTCTGGCTAACTAGAGAACCCA
CTGCTTACTGGCTTATCGAAATTAATACGACTCACTATAGTGAGACCCAAGCTGGCTAGCGTTTAAACTT
AAGCTTACCATGGTCCCCTCGGCTGGACAGCTCGCCCTGTTCGCTCTGGGTATTGTGTTGGCTGCGTGCC
AGGCCTTGGAGAACAGCACGTCCCCGCTGCGTACGATGGTGAGCAAGGGCGAGGAGCTGTTCACCGGGGT
GGTGCCCATCCTGGTCGAGCTGGACGGCGACGTAAACGGCCACAAGTTCAGCGTGTCCGGCGAGGGCGAG
GGCGATGCCACCTACGGCAAGCTGACCCTGAAGTTCATCTGCACCACCGGCAAGCTGCCCGTGCCCTGGC
CCACCCTCGTGACCACCCTGACCTACGGCGTGCAGTGCTTCAGCCGCTACCCCGACCACATGAAGCAGCA
CGACTTCTTCAAGTCCGCCATGCCCGAAGGCTACGTCCAGGAGCGCACCATCTTCTTCAAGGACGACGGC
AACTACAAGACCCGCGCCGAGGTGAAGTTCGAGGGCGACACCCTGGTGAACCGCATCGAGCTGAAGGGCA
TCGACTTCAAGGAGGACGGCAACATCCTGGGGCACAAGCTGGAGTACAACTACAACAGCCACAACGTCTA
TATCATGGCCGACAAGCAGAAGAACGGCATCAAGGTGAACTTCAAGATCCGCCACAACATCGAGGACGGC
AGCGTGCAGCTCGCCGACCACTACCAGCAGAACACCCCCATCGGCGACGGCCCCGTGCTGCTGCCCGACA
ACCACTACCTGAGCACCCAGTCCGCCCTGAGCAAAGACCCCAACGAGAAGCGCGATCACATGGTCCTGCT
GGAGTTCGTGACCGCCGCCGGGATCACTCTCGGCATGGACGAGCTGTACAAGTCCGGCCGGACTCAGGGA
GCAGAATTCTCAGGATCCCATAGCCATCATGGTAATCGTCAGGATCGTGGTGGTAATAGCGGTAATGTGC
TGAATATGCGCAGCAACAATAACAACTTCAACAATATCCCGAGCCGCTATAATCTGTATGATAAGAAACT
GGATCTGGATCTGTATGAAAATCGCAATGATAGCACCACCAAAGAACTGATTAAAAAACTGGCCGAGATC
AATAAGTGCGAAAATGAAATTAGCGTGAAATATTGCGATCACATGATTCATGAAGAAATTCCGCTGAAAA
CCTGCACCAAAGAAAAGACCCGTAATCTGTGTTGTGCAGTGAGCGATTATTGCATGAGCTATTTTACCTA
TGATAGCGAAGAATATTACAACTGCACCAAACGCGAATTTGATGATCCGAGCTATACCTGCTTTCGTAAA
GAGGCATTTAGCAGCATGGACTATTCTGCCGGTGCCGGTGTTCTGTTCATCATTCTGGTGATTCTGGGTG
CAAGCCAGGCAAAATATCAGCGCCTGGAGAAAATCAACAAGAACAAGATTGAGAAAAACGTGAATGATTA
CAAGGACGATGACGATAAGTAGGCGGCCGCATAATCTAGAGGGCCCGTTTAAACCCGCTGATCAGCCTCG
ACTGTGCCTTCTAGTTGCCAGCCATCTGTTGTTTGCCCCTCCCCCGTGCCTTCCTTGACCCTGGAAGGTG
CCACTCCCACTGTCCTTTCCTAATAAAATGAGGAAATTGCATCGCATTGTCTGAGTAGGTGTCATTCTAT
TCTGGGGGGTGGGGTGGGGCAGGACAGCAAGGGGGAGGATTGGGAAGACAATAGCAGGCATGCTGGGGAT
GCGGTGGGCTCTATGGCTTCTGAGGCGGAAAGAACCAGCTGGGGCTCTAGGGGGTATCCCC
[124 nt withheld, positions 2652-2775]
C
[91 nt withheld, positions 2777-2867]
A
[49 nt withheld, positions 2869-2917]
CCTTTGACGTTGGAGTCCACGTTCTTT
[37 nt withheld, positions 2945-2981]
ACCCTATCTCGGTCTATTCTTTTGATTTATAAGGGATTTTGCCGATTTCGGCCTATTGGTTAAAAAATGA
GCTGATTTAACAAAAATTTAACGCGAATTAATTCTGTGGAATGTGTGTCAGTTAGGGTGTGGAAAGTCCC
CAGGCTCCCCAGCAGGCAGAAGTATGCAAAGCATGCATCTCAATTAGTCAGCAACCAGGTGTGGAAAGTC
CCCAGGCTCCCCAGCAGGCAGAAGTATGCAAAGCATGCATCTCAATTAGTCAGCAACCATAGTCCCGCCC
CTAATTCCGCCCATCCCGCCCCTAACTCCGCCCAGTTCCGCCCATTCTCCGCCCCATGGCTGACTAATTT
TTTTTATTTATGCAGAGGCCGAGGCCGCCTCTGCCTCTGAGCTATTCCAGAAGTAGTGAGGAGGCTTTTT
TGGAGGCCTAGGCTTTTGCAAAAAGCTCCCGGGAGCTTGTATATCCATTTTCGGATCTGATCAAGAGACA
GGATGAGGATCGTTTCGCATGATTGAACAAGATGGATTGCACGCAGGTTCTCCGGCCGCTTGGGTGGAGA
GGCTATTCGGCTATGACTGGGCACAACAGACAATCGGCTGCTCTGATGCCGCCGTGTTCCGGCTGTCAGC
GCAGGGGCGCCCGGTTCTTTTTGTCAAGACCGACCTGTCCGGTGCCCTGAATGAACTGCAGGACGAGGCA
GCGCGGCTATCGTGGCTGGCCACGACGGGCGTTCCTTGCGCAGCTGTGCTCGACGTTGTCACTGAAGCGG
GAAGGGACTGGCTGCTATTGGGCGAAGTGCCGGGGCAGGATCTCCTGTCATCTCACCTTGCTCCTGCCGA
GAAAGTATCCATCATGGCTGATGCAATGCGGCGGCTGCATACGCTTGATCCGGCTACCTGCCCATTCGAC
CACCAAGCGAAACATCGCATCGAGCGAGCACGTACTCGGATGGAAGCCGGTCTTGTCGATCAGGATGATC
TGGACGAAGAGCATCAGGGGCTCGCGCCAGCCGAACTGTTCGCCAGGCTCAAGGCGCGCATGCCCGACGG
CGAGGATCTCGTCGTGACCCATGGCGATGCCTGCTTGCCGAATATCATGGTGGAAAATGGCCGCTTTTCT
GGATTCATCGACTGTGGCCGGCTGGGTGTGGCGGACCGCTATCAGGACATAGCGTTGGCTACCCGTGATA
TTGCTGAAGAGCTTGGCGGCGAATGGGCTGACCGCTTCCTCGTGCTTTACGGTATCGCCGCTCCCGATTC
GCAGCGCATCGCCTTCTATCGCCTTCTTGACGAGTTCTTCTGAGCGGGACTCTGGGGTTCGAAATGACCG
ACCAAGCGACGCCCAACCTGCCATCACGAGATTTCGATTCCACCGCCGCCTTCTATGAAAGGTTGGGCTT
CGGAATCGTTTTCCGGGACGCCGGCTGGATGATCCTCCAGCGCGGGGATCTCATGCTGGAGTTCTTCGCC
CACCCCAACTTGTTTATTGCAGCTTATAATGGTTACAAATAAAGCAATAGCATCACAAATTTCACAAATA
AAGCATTTTTTTCACTGCATTCTAGTTGTGGTTTGTCCAAACTCATCAATGTATCTTATCATGTCTGTAT
ACCGTCGACCTCTAGCTAGAGCTTGGCGTAATCATGGTCATAGCTGTTTCCTGTGTGAAATTGTTATCCG
CTCACAATTCCACACAACATACGAGCCGGAAGCATAAAGTGTAAAGCCTGGGGTGCCTAATGAGTGAGCT
AACTCACATTAATTGCGTTGCGCTCACTGCCCGCTTTCCAGTCGGGAAACCTGTCGTGCCAGCTGCATTA
ATGAATCGGCCAACGCGCGGGGAGAGGCGGTTTGCGTATTGGGCGCTCTTCCGCTTCCTCGCTCACTGAC
TCGCTGCGCTCGGTCGTTCGGCTGCGGCGAGCGGTATCAGCTCACTCAAAGGCGGTAATACGGTTATCCA
CAGAATCAGGGGATAACGCAGGAAAGAACATGTGAGCAAAAGGCCAGCAAAAGGCCAGGAACCGTAAAAA
GGCCGCGTTGCTGGCGTTTTTCCATAGGCTCCGCCCCCCTGACGAGCATCACAAAAATCGACGCTCAAGT
CAGAGGTGGCGAAACCCGACAGGACTATAAAGATACCAGGCGTTTCCCCCTGGAAGCTCCCTCGTGCGCT
CTCCTGTTCCGACCCTGCCGCTTACCGGATACCTGTCCGCCTTTCTCCCTTCGGGAAGCGTGGCGCTTTC
TCATAGCTCACGCTGTAGGTATCTCAGTTCGGTGTAGGTCGTTCGCTCCAAGCTGGGCTGTGTGCACGAA
CCCCCCGTTCAGCCCGACCGCTGCGCCTTATCCGGTAACTATCGTCTTGAGTCCAACCCGGTAAGACACG
ACTTATCGCCACTGGCAGCAGCCACTGGTAACAGGATTAGCAGAGCGAGGTATGTAGGCGGTGCTACAGA
GTTCTTGAAGTGGTGGCCTAACTACGGCTACACTAGAAGAACAGTATTTGGTATCTGCGCTCTGCTGAAG
CCAGTTACCTTCGGAAAAAGAGTTGGTAGCTCTTGATCCGGCAAACAAACCACCGCTGGTAGCGGTGGTT
TTTTTGTTTGCAAGCAGCAGATTACGCGCAGAAAAAAAGGATCTCAAGAAGATCCTTTGATCTTTTCTAC
GGGGTCTGACGCTCAGTGGAACGAAAACTCACGTTAAGGGATTTTGGTCATGAGATTATCAAAAAGGATC
TTCACCTAGATCCTTTTAAATTAAAAATGAAGTTTTAAATCAATCTAAAGTATATATGAGTAAACTTGGT
CTGACAGTTACCAATGCTTAATCAGTGAGGCACCTATCTCAGCGATCTGTCTATTTCGTTCATCCATAGT
TGCCTGACTCCCCGTCGTGTAGATAACTACGATACGGGAGGGCTTACCATCTGGCCCCAGTGCTGCAATG
ATACCGCGAGACCCACGCTCACCGGCTCCAGATTTATCAGCAATAAACCAGCCAGCCGGAAGGGCCGAGC
GCAGAAGTGGTCCTGCAACTTTATCCGCCTCCATCCAGTCTATTAATTGTTGCCGGGAAGCTAGAGTAAG
TAGTTCGCCAGTTAATAGTTTGCGCAACGTTGTTGCCATTGCTACAGGCATCGTGGTGTCACGCTCGTCG
TTTGGTATGGCTTCATTCAGCTCCGGTTCCCAACGATCAAGGCGAGTTACATGATCCCCCATGTTGTGCA
AAAAAGCGGTTAGCTCCTTCGGTCCTCCGATCGTTGTCAGAAGTAAGTTGGCCGCAGTGTTATCACTCAT
GGTTATGGCAGCACTGCATAATTCTCTTACTGTCATGCCATCCGTAAGATGCTTTTCTGTGACTGGTGAG
TACTCAACCAAGTCATTCTGAGAATAGTGTATGCGGCGACCGAGTTGCTCTTGCCCGGCGTCAATACGGG
ATAATACCGCGCCACATAGCAGAACTTTAAAAGTGCTCATCATTGGAAAACGTTCTTCGGGGCGAAAACT
CTCAAGGATCTTACCGCTGTTGAGATCCAGTTCGATGTAACCCACTCGTGCACCCAACTGATCTTCAGCA
TCTTTTACTTTCACCAGCGTTTCTGGGTGAGCAAAAACAGGAAGGCAAAATGCCGCAAAAAAGGGAATAA
GGGCGACACGGAAATGTTGAATACTCATACTCTTCCTTTTTCAATATTATTGAAGCATTTATCAGGGTTA
TTGTCTCATGAGCGGATACATATTTGAATGTATTTAGAAAAATAAACAAATAGGGGTTCCGCGCACATTT
CCCCGAAAAGTGCCACCTGACGTC
Features (pLannotate 1.2.2; 22 found; start..end, strand, type, name):
     28..80      -  misc_feature   bom (fragment): basis of mobility region from pBR322
    235..614     +  enhancer       CMV enhancer: human cytomegalovirus immediate early enhancer
    615..818     +  promoter       CMV promoter: human cytomegalovirus (CMV) immediate early promoter
    814..847     +  LTR            5' LTR (truncated) (fragment): truncated 5' long terminal repeat (LTR) from HIV-1
    863..880     +  promoter       T7 promoter (fragment): promoter for bacteriophage T7 RNA polymerase
    920..1009    +  CDS            TGFA (fragment): TGFA_HUMAN - Experimental evidence at protein level: Swiss-Prot protein existence level 1. TGF alpha is a mitogenic polypeptide that is able to bind to the EGF receptor/EGFR and to act synergistically with TGF beta to promote anchorage-independent cell proliferation in soft agar. From Homo sapiens (Human).
   1016..1732    +  CDS            EGFP: EGFP is a basic (constitutively fluorescent) green fluorescent protein published in 1996, derived from Aequorea victoria. It is reported to be a rapidly-maturing weak dimer with moderate acid sensitivity.
   1715..2188    +  CDS            EBA1_PLAFC (fragment): Experimental evidence at protein level: Swiss-Prot protein existence level 1. Binds to host erythrocytes; may act as bridge between erythrocytes and merozoites. From Plasmodium falciparum (isolate Camp / Malaysia).
   2382..2606    +  polyA_signal   bGH poly(A) signal: bovine growth hormone polyadenylation signal
   2610..2631    +  promoter       SV40 promoter (fragment): SV40 enhancer and early promoter
   2652..3080    +  rep_origin     f1 ori (sequence partly withheld): f1 bacteriophage origin of replication; arrow indicates direction of (+) strand synthesis
   3094..3423    +  promoter       SV40 promoter: SV40 enhancer and early promoter
   3490..4281    +  CDS            neo: KKA2_KLEPN - Also known as kan, nptII. Experimental evidence at protein level: Swiss-Prot protein existence level 1. Resistance to kanamycin, neomycin, paromomycin, ribostamycin, butirosin and gentamicin B. From Klebsiella pneumoniae.
   4305..4463    +  CDS            ble (fragment): BLE_KLEPN - Experimental evidence at protein level: Swiss-Prot protein existence level 1. Binding protein with a strong affinity to the bleomycin family of antibiotics. Binds to CL990; an antimitotic-antibiotic compound. From Klebsiella pneumoniae.
   4458..4579    +  polyA_signal   SV40 poly(A) signal: SV40 polyadenylation signal
   4652..4668    -  protein_bind   lac operator: The lac repressor binds to the lac operator to inhibit transcription in E. coli. This inhibition can be relieved by adding lactose or isopropyl-β-D-thiogalactopyranoside (IPTG). lac repressor encoded by lacI
   4676..4706    -  promoter       lac promoter: promoter for the E. coli lac operon
   4721..4742    -  protein_bind   CAP binding site: CAP binding activates transcription in the presence of cAMP. E. coli catabolite activator protein
   4755..4847    -  CDS            lacI (fragment): lac repressor; lacI; The lac repressor binds to the lac operator to inhibit transcription in E. coli. This inhibition can be relieved by adding lactose or isopropyl-β-D-thiogalactopyranoside (IPTG).
   5030..5618    -  rep_origin     ori: high-copy-number ColE1/pMB1/pBR322/pUC origin of replication
   5789..6649    -  CDS            AmpR: β-lactamase; bla; confers resistance to ampicillin, carbenicillin, and related antibiotics
   6650..6754    -  promoter       AmpR promoter: bla
