[The description below was written by a language model from this plasmid's Addgene catalogue record and pLannotate feature annotations shown in this document.]
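Description:
pcDNA-GFP-EBA175-Flag(P1424D/Y1426S) is a mammalian expression plasmid built on the pcDNA3.1 backbone. It is maintained in E. coli at high copy through a ColE1/pUC-type origin and selected with ampicillin via the AmpR (β-lactamase) gene. An f1 origin is also present. The backbone carries an SV40 promoter-driven neomycin phosphotransferase cassette with an SV40 polyadenylation signal, which could allow G418 selection in mammalian cells. The short annotated HIV LTR, ble and lacI fragments are partial matches to backbone sequence rather than functional elements.

The expression cassette is driven by the CMV immediate-early enhancer and promoter and terminated by the bGH poly(A) signal, with a T7 promoter site upstream of the insert. The open reading frame begins with the signal peptide of human TGF-alpha (residues 1 to 32), which directs the fusion into the secretory pathway. This is followed by EGFP, and then a synthetic fragment encoding residues 1284 to 1462 of the Plasmodium falciparum erythrocyte-binding antigen EBA175, cloned between BamHI and NotI and ending in a C-terminal Flag tag. The Flag tag is listed in the catalogue but not separately annotated in the feature table. The fragment carries the P1424D/Y1426S double substitution.

The associated publication concerns parasite-selective rhomboid protease inhibitors, which suggests use as a dual-tagged substrate variant in cell-based cleavage assays. The record does not state what effect the two mutations have. The sequenced record is 6,785 nt, longer than the listed total of 6,040 bp. The listed insert size covers only the EBA175 portion.
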