Addgene plasmid #155005: pcDNA-GFP-EBA175-Flag(P1424D/Y1426S)
Purpose: Expresses N-terminally GFP-tagged and C-terminally Flag-tagged EBA175 P1424D/Y1426S variant (residues 1284-1462) from pcDNA3.1
Depositing lab: Sinisa Urban. Depositing organization: Johns Hopkins University and School of Medicine. Publication: Designed Parasite-Selective Rhomboid Inhibitors Block Invasion and Clear Blood-Stage Malaria. Gandhi S, Baker RP, Cho S, Stanchev S, Strisovsky K, Urban S. Cell Chem Biol. 2020 Aug 31. pii: S2451-9456(20)30333-0. doi: 10.1016/j.chembiol.2020.08.011. PubMed 32888502.
Backbone
  Vector backbone: pcDNA3.1
  Backbone manufacturer: Invitrogen
  Backbone size w/o insert (bp): 5500
  Total vector size (bp): 6040
  Vector type: Mammalian Expression
Growth in bacteria
  Bacterial resistance: Ampicillin, 100 μg/mL
  Growth temperature: 37°C
  Growth strain: DH5alpha
  Copy number: High Copy
Gene/Insert
  Gene/Insert name: PfEBA175
  Species: Synthetic
  Insert size (bp): 537
  Mutation: P1424D/Y1426S; insert codes for EBA175 residues 1284 to 1462
  Promoter: CMV
  Tag / fusion protein: signal peptide (residues 1 to 32) from TGF alpha (N terminal on insert); GFP (N terminal on insert); Flag (C terminal on insert)
  Cloning method: Restriction Enzyme; 5′ cloning site BamHI (not destroyed); 3′ cloning site NotI (not destroyed)
  Sequencing primers: 5′ T7 forward; 3′ BGH reverse
Terms and licenses: Academic/Nonprofit Terms; Industry Terms: Not Available to Industry
How to cite: pcDNA-GFP-EBA175-Flag(P1424D/Y1426S) was a gift from Sinisa Urban (Addgene plasmid # 155005 ; http://n2t.net/addgene:155005 ; RRID:Addgene_155005)
